>Addgene plasmid #222468 | pFast-Flag-hRad9 | addgene full sequence | sequence record 456169 | Addgene NGS Result
GTTAACTTGTTTATTGCAGCTTATAATGGTTACAAATAAAGCAATAGCATCACAAATTTCACAAATAAAG
CATTTTTTTCACTGCATTCTAGTTGTGGTTTGTCCAAACTCATCAATGTATCTTATCATGTCTGGATCTG
ATCACTGCTTGAGCCTAGGAGATCCGAACCAGATAAGTGAAATCTAGTTCCAAACTATTTTGTCATTTTT
AATTTTCGTATTAGCTTACGACGCTACACCCAGTTCCCATCTATTTTGTCACTCTTCCCTAAATAATCCT
TAAAAACTCCATTTCCACCCCTCCCAGTTCCCAACTATTTTGTCCGCCCACAGCGGGGCATTTTTCTTCC
TGTTATGTTTTTAATCAAACATCCTGCCAACTCCATGTGACAAACCGTCATCTTCGGCTACTTTTTCTCT
GTCACAGAATGAAAATTTTTCTGTCATCTCTTCGTTATTAATGTTTGTAATTGACTGAATATCAACGCTT
ATTTGCAGCCTGAATGGCGAATGGG
[124 nt withheld, positions 516-639]
C
[91 nt withheld, positions 641-731]
A
[49 nt withheld, positions 733-781]
CCTTTGACGTTGGAGTCCACGTTCTT
[37 nt withheld, positions 808-844]
ACCCTATCTCGGTCTATTCTTTTGATTTATAAGGGATTTTGCCGATTTCGGCCTATTGGTTAAAAAATGA
GCTGATTTAACAAAAATTTAACGCGAATTTTAACAAAATATTAACGCTTACAATTTAGGTGGCACTTTTC
GGGGAAATGTGCGCGGAACCCCTATTTGTTTATTTTTCTAAATACATTCAAATATGTATCCGCTCATGAG
ACAATAACCCTGATAAATGCTTCAATAATATTGAAAAAGGAAGAGTATGAGTATTCAACATTTCCGTGTC
GCCCTTATTCCCTTTTTTGCGGCATTTTGCCTTCCTGTTTTTGCTCACCCAGAAACGCTGGTGAAAGTAA
AAGATGCTGAAGATCAGTTGGGTGCACGAGTGGGTTACATCGAACTGGATCTCAACAGCGGTAAGATCCT
TGAGAGTTTTCGCCCCGAAGAACGTTTTCCAATGATGAGCACTTTTAAAGTTCTGCTATGTGGCGCGGTA
TTATCCCGTATTGACGCCGGGCAAGAGCAACTCGGTCGCCGCATACACTATTCTCAGAATGACTTGGTTG
AGTACTCACCAGTCACAGAAAAGCATCTTACGGATGGCATGACAGTAAGAGAATTATGCAGTGCTGCCAT
AACCATGAGTGATAACACTGCGGCCAACTTACTTCTGACAACGATCGGAGGACCGAAGGAGCTAACCGCT
TTTTTGCACAACATGGGGGATCATGTAACTCGCCTTGATCGTTGGGAACCGGAGCTGAATGAAGCCATAC
CAAACGACGAGCGTGACACCACGATGCCTGTAGCAATGGCAACAACGTTGCGCAAACTATTAACTGGCGA
ACTACTTACTCTAGCTTCCCGGCAACAATTAATAGACTGGATGGAGGCGGATAAAGTTGCAGGACCACTT
CTGCGCTCGGCCCTTCCGGCTGGCTGGTTTATTGCTGATAAATCTGGAGCCGGTGAGCGTGGGTCTCGCG
GTATCATTGCAGCACTGGGGCCAGATGGTAAGCCCTCCCGTATCGTAGTTATCTACACGACGGGGAGTCA
GGCAACTATGGATGAACGAAATAGACAGATCGCTGAGATAGGTGCCTCACTGATTAAGCATTGGTAACTG
TCAGACCAAGTTTACTCATATATACTTTAGATTGATTTAAAACTTCATTTTTAATTTAAAAGGATCTAGG
TGAAGATCCTTTTTGATAATCTCATGACCAAAATCCCTTAACGTGAGTTTTCGTTCCACTGAGCGTCAGA
CCCCGTAGAAAAGATCAAAGGATCTTCTTGAGATCCTTTTTTTCTGCGCGTAATCTGCTGCTTGCAAACA
AAAAAACCACCGCTACCAGCGGTGGTTTGTTTGCCGGATCAAGAGCTACCAACTCTTTTTCCGAAGGTAA
CTGGCTTCAGCAGAGCGCAGATACCAAATACTGTTCTTCTAGTGTAGCCGTAGTTAGGCCACCACTTCAA
GAACTCTGTAGCACCGCCTACATACCTCGCTCTGCTAATCCTGTTACCAGTGGCTGCTGCCAGTGGCGAT
AAGTCGTGTCTTACCGGGTTGGACTCAAGACGATAGTTACCGGATAAGGCGCAGCGGTCGGGCTGAACGG
GGGGTTCGTGCACACAGCCCAGCTTGGAGCGAACGACCTACACCGAACTGAGATACCTACAGCGTGAGCT
ATGAGAAAGCGCCACGCTTCCCGAAGGGAGAAAGGCGGACAGGTATCCGGTAAGCGGCAGGGTCGGAACA
GGAGAGCGCACGAGGGAGCTTCCAGGGGGAAACGCCTGGTATCTTTATAGTCCTGTCGGGTTTCGCCACC
TCTGACTTGAGCGTCGATTTTTGTGATGCTCGTCAGGGGGGCGGAGCCTATGGAAAAACGCCAGCAACGC
GGCCTTTTTACGGTTCCTGGCCTTTTGCTGGCCTTTTGCTCACATGTTCTTTCCTGCGTTATCCCCTGAT
TCTGTGGATAACCGTATTACCGCCTTTGAGTGAGCTGATACCGCTCGCCGCAGCCGAACGACCGAGCGCA
GCGAGTCAGTGAGCGAGGAAGCGGAAGAGCGCCTGATGCGGTATTTTCTCCTTACGCATCTGTGCGGTAT
TTCACACCGCATAGACCAGCCGCGTAACCTGGCAAAATCGGTTACGGTTGAGTAATAAATGGATGCCCTG
CGTAAGCGGGTGTGGGCGGACAATAAAGTCTTAAACTGAACAAAATAGATCTAAACTATGACAATAAAGT
CTTAAACTAGACAGAATAGTTGTAAACTGAAATCAGTCCAGTTATGCTGTGAAAAAGCATACTGGACTTT
TGTTATGGCTAAAGCAAACTCTTCATTTTCTGAAGTGCAAATTGCCCGTCGTATTAAAGAGGGGCGTGGC
CAAGGGCATGGTAAAGACTATATTCGCGGCGTTGTGACAATTTACCGAACAACTCCGCGGCCGGGAAGCC
GATCTCGGCTTGAACGAATTGTTAGGTGGCGGTACTTGGGTCGATATCAAAGTGCATCACTTCTTCCCGT
ATGCCCAACTTTGTATAGAGAGCCACTGCGGGATCGTCACCGTAATCTGCTTGCACGTAGATCACATAAG
CACCAAGCGCGTTGGCCTCATGCTTGAGGAGATTGATGAGCGCGGTGGCAATGCCCTGCCTCCGGTGCTC
GCCGGAGACTGCGAGATCATAGATATAGATCTCACTACGCGGCTGCTCAAACTTGGGCAGAACGTAAGCC
GCGAGAGCGCCAACAACCGCTTCTTGGTCGAAGGCAGCAAGCGCGATGAATGTCTTACTACGGAGCAAGT
TCCCGAGGTAATCGGAGTCCGGCTGATGTTGGGAGTAGGTGGCTACGTCTCCGAACTCACGACCGAAAAG
ATCAAGAGCAGCCCGCATGGATTTGACTTGGTCAGGGCCGAGCCTACATGTGCGAATGATGCCCATACTT
GAGCCACCTAACTTTGTTTTAGGGCGACTGCCCTGCTGCGTAACATCGTTGCTGCTCCATAACATCAAAC
ATCGACCCACGGCGTAACGCGCTTGCTGCTTGGATGCCCGAGGCATAGACTGTACAAAAAAACAGTCATA
ACAAGCCATGAAAACCGCCACTGCGCCGTTACCACCGCTGCGTTCGGTCAAGGTTCTGGACCAGTTGCGT
GAGCGCATACGCTACTTGCATTACAGTTTACGAACCGAACAGGCTTATGTCAACTGGGTTCGTGCCTTCA
TCCGTTTCCACGGTGTGCGTCACCCGGCAACCTTGGGCAGCAGCGAAGTCGAGGCATTTCTGTCCTGGCT
GGCGAACGAGCGCAAGGTTTCGGTCTCCACGCATCGTCAGGCATTGGCGGCCTTGCTGTTCTTCTACGGC
AAGGTGCTGTGCACGGATCTGCCCTGGCTTCAGGAGATCGGAAGACCTCGGCCGTCGCGGCGCTTGCCGG
TGGTGCTGACCCCGGATGAAGTGGTTCGCATCCTCGGTTTTCTGGAAGGCGAGCATCGTTTGTTCGCCCA
GGACTCTAGCTATAGTTCTAGTGGTTGGCTACGTATACTCCGGAATATTAATAGATCATGGAGATAATTA
AAATGATAACCATCTCGCAAATAAATAAGTATTTTACTGTTTTCGTAACAGTTTTGTAATAAAAAAACCT
ATAAATATTCCGGATTATTCATACCGTCCCACCATCGGGCGCGGATCCACCATGAAGTGCCTGGTCACGG
GCGGCAACGTGAAGGTGCTCGGCAAGGCCGTCCACTCCCTGTCCCGCATCGGGGACGAGCTCTACCTGGA
ACCCTTGGAGGACGGGCTCTCCCTCCGGACGGTGAACTCCTCCCGCTCTGCCTATGCCTGCTTTCTCTTT
GCCCCGCTCTTCTTCCAGCAATACCAGGCAGCCACCCCTGGTCAGGACCTGCTGCGCTGTAAGATCCTGA
TGAAGTCTTTCCTGTCTGTCTTCCGCTCACTGGCGATGCTGGAGAAGACGGTGGAAAAATGCTGCATCTC
CCTGAATGGCCGGAGCAGCCGCCTGGTGGTCCAGCTGCATTGCAAGTTCGGGGTGCGGAAGACTCACAAC
CTGTCCTTCCAGGACTGTGAGTCCCTGCAGGCCGTCTTCGACCCAGCCTCGTGCCCCCACATGCTCCGCG
CCCCAGCACGGGTTCTGGGGGAGGCTGTTCTGCCCTTCTCTCCTGCACTGGCTGAAGTGACGCTGGGCAT
TGGCCGTGGCCGCAGGGTCATCCTGCGCAGCTACCACGAGGAGGAGGCAGACAGCACTGCCAAAGCCATG
GTGACTGAGATGTGCCTTGGAGAGGAGGATTTCCAGCAGCTGCAGGCCCAGGAAGGGGTGGCCATCACTT
TCTGCCTCAAGGAATTCCGGGGGCTCCTGAGCTTTGCAGAGTCAGCAAACTTGAATCTTAGCATTCATTT
TGATGCTCCAGGCAGGCCCGCCATCTTCACCATCAAGGACTCTTTGCTGGACGGCCACTTTGTCTTGGCC
ACACTCTCAGACACCGACTCGCACTCCCAGGACCTGGGCTCCCCAGAGCGTCACCAGCCAGTGCCTCAGC
TCCAGGCTCACAGCACACCCCACCCGGACGACTTTGCCAATGACGACATTGACTCTTACATGATCGCCAT
GGAAACCACTATAGGCAATGAGGGCTCGCGGGTGCTGCCCTCCATTTCCCTTTCACCTGGCCCCCAGCCC
CCCAAGAGCCCCGGTCCCCACTCCGAGGAGGAAGATGAGGCTGAGCCCAGTACAGTGCCTGGGACTCCCC
CACCCAAGAAGTTCCGCTCACTGTTCTTCGGCTCCATCCTGGCCCCTGTACGCTCCCCCCAGGGCCCCAG
CCCTGTGCTGGCGGAAGACAGTGAGGGTGAAGTCGACACCATGGATTACAAAGACGATGACGACAAGGCT
AGCTAGTCTAGAGCCTGCAGTCTCGAGGCATGCGGTACCAAGCTTGTCGAGAAGTACTAGAGGATCATAA
TCAGCCATACCACATTTGTAGAGGTTTTACTTGCTTTAAAAAACCTCCCACACCTCCCCCTGAACCTGAA
ACATAAAATGAATGCAATTGTTGTT
Features (pLannotate 1.2.2; 15 found; start..end, strand, type, name):
      4..138     +  polyA_signal   SV40 poly(A) signal: SV40 polyadenylation signal
    167..332     -  mobile_element Tn7L: mini-Tn7 element (left end of the Tn7 transposon) Tn7
    495..511     +  CDS            lacZα (fragment): LacZα fragment of β-galactosidase; lacZ fragment
    516..970     +  rep_origin     f1 ori (sequence partly withheld): f1 bacteriophage origin of replication; arrow indicates direction of (+) strand synthesis
    996..1100    +  promoter       AmpR promoter: bla
   1101..1961    +  CDS            AmpR: β-lactamase; bla; confers resistance to ampicillin, carbenicillin, and related antibiotics
   2132..2720    +  rep_origin     ori: high-copy-number ColE1/pMB1/pBR322/pUC origin of replication
   2906..2957    -  misc_feature   bom (fragment): basis of mobility region from pBR322
   3025..3249    -  mobile_element Tn7R: mini-Tn7 element (right end of the Tn7 transposon) Tn7
   3316..3849    -  CDS            GmR: gentamycin acetyltransferase; aacC1; confers resistance to gentamycin
   4019..4047    -  promoter       Pc promoter: intI1 (promoter lies within the coding sequence); class 1 integron promoter
   4025..4372    -  CDS            YPR2_ECOLX (fragment): Protein predicted: Swiss-Prot protein existence level 4. From Escherichia coli.
   4399..4490    +  promoter       polyhedrin promoter: polh from Autographa californica; promoter for the baculovirus polyhedrin gene
   4536..5705    +  CDS            RAD9A: RAD9A_HUMAN - Experimental evidence at protein level: Swiss-Prot protein existence level 1. Component of the 9-1-1 cell-cycle checkpoint response complex that plays a major role in DNA repair. The 9-1-1 complex is recruited to DNA lesion upon damage by the RAD17-replication factor C (RFC) clamp loader complex. Acts then as a sliding clamp platform on DNA for several proteins involved in long-patch base excision repair (LP-BER). The 9-1-1 complex stimulates DNA polymerase beta (POLB) activity by increasing its affinity for the 3'-OH end of the primer-template and stabilizes POLB to those sites
   5807..5890    +  CDS            large T antigen (fragment): large T antigen from SV40 (simian virus 40)
