[The description below was written by a language model from this plasmid's Addgene catalogue record and pLannotate feature annotations shown in this document.]
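Description:
pFast-Flag-hRad9 is a baculovirus donor (transfer) plasmid built on the pFastBac1 backbone for expressing human Rad9 (RAD9A) in insect cells. In E. coli it is maintained through a high-copy ColE1/pUC-type origin and selected with ampicillin via the β-lactamase gene; an f1 origin is also present. The expression cassette sits between the left and right ends of a mini-Tn7 element (Tn7L and Tn7R), together with a gentamicin acetyltransferase gene driven by the Pc integron promoter. This is the standard arrangement for site-specific transposition of the cassette into a baculovirus shuttle genome (bacmid) in a suitable E. coli host, with gentamicin resistance marking transposition. The resulting recombinant bacmid is then used to generate virus for infecting insect cells.

Within the mini-Tn7 unit, the strong, very late polyhedrin promoter from Autographa californica nucleopolyhedrovirus drives the RAD9A coding sequence, which is followed by the SV40 polyadenylation signal. The insert was cloned between BamHI and SalI sites after PCR amplification from an earlier mammalian hRad9 expression plasmid, and the catalogue lists a Flag epitope at the C terminus of the insert. The tag itself is not picked out as a separate feature in the annotation. Rad9 is a subunit of the 9-1-1 checkpoint clamp that is loaded at DNA damage sites by the Rad17–RFC complex, and the plasmid serves to produce tagged recombinant protein for purification and biochemical study of human DNA damage checkpoint complexes.

The sizes in the record disagree. The catalogue gives a total of 6,861 bp with a 2,086 bp insert, whereas the sequenced record is 5,909 nt with an annotated RAD9A coding region of about 1.2 kb.
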