Addgene plasmid #222468: pFast-Flag-hRad9
Purpose: Expresses hRad9 in insect cells
Depositing lab: Aziz Sancar. Depositing organization: University of North Carolina at Chapel Hill. Publication: Purification and characterization of human DNA damage checkpoint Rad complexes. Lindsey-Boltz LA, Bermudez VP, Hurwitz J, Sancar A. Proc Natl Acad Sci U S A. 2001 Sep 25;98(20):11236-41. doi: 10.1073/pnas.201373498. PubMed 11572977.
Backbone
  Vector backbone: pFastBac1
  Backbone manufacturer: Invitrogen
  Backbone size w/o insert (bp): 4775
  Total vector size (bp): 6861
  Vector type: Insect Expression
  Selectable markers: Gentamicin
Growth in bacteria
  Bacterial resistance: Ampicillin, 100 μg/mL
  Growth temperature: 37°C
  Growth strain: DH5alpha
  Copy number: Unknown
Gene/Insert
  Gene/Insert name: hRad9 (alt name: Human cell cycle checkpoint protein Rad9)
  Species: H. sapiens (human)
  Insert size (bp): 2086
  Entrez Gene: RAD9A (a.k.a. RAD9)
  Tag / fusion protein: Flag epitope (C terminal on insert)
  Cloning method: Restriction Enzyme; 5′ cloning site Bam HI (unknown if destroyed); 3′ cloning site Sal I (unknown if destroyed)
  Sequencing primers: 5′ unknown
Resource information
  A portion of this plasmid was derived from a plasmid made by: hRad9 was amplified by PCR with pcDNA3-AU1-hRAD9, a kind gift of Larry M. Karnitz (Mayo Foundation, Rochester, MN), as the template
Terms and licenses: Academic/Nonprofit Terms; Industry Terms: Not Available to Industry
How to cite: pFast-Flag-hRad9 was a gift from Aziz Sancar (Addgene plasmid # 222468 ; http://n2t.net/addgene:222468 ; RRID:Addgene_222468)
